Addgene plasmid #217060: pMV-Tc1-5_Xt
Purpose: Donor plasmid of Tc1-5_Xt Transposon
Depositing lab: Haoyi Wang. Depositing organization: Institute of Zoology, Chinese Academy of Sciences. Publication: Heterologous survey of 130 DNA transposons in human cells highlights their functional divergence and expands the genome engineering toolbox. Zhang T, Tan S, Tang N, Li Y, Zhang C, Sun J, Guo Y, Gao H, Cai Y, Sun W, Wang C, Fu L, Ma H, Wu Y, Hu X, Zhang X, Gee P, Yan W, Zhao Y, Chen Q, Guo B, Wang H, Zhang YE. Cell. 2024 Jul 11;187(14):3741-3760.e30. doi: 10.1016/j.cell.2024.05.007. Epub 2024 Jun 5. PubMed 38843831.
Backbone
  Vector backbone: pMV
  Vector type: Mammalian Expression
Growth in bacteria
  Bacterial resistance: Ampicillin, 100 μg/mL
  Growth temperature: 37°C
  Growth strain: DH5alpha
  Copy number: High Copy
Gene/Insert
  Gene/Insert name: TIRs of Tc1-5_Xt transposon (alt name: Tc1-5_Xt)
  Species: Synthetic
  Cloning method: Restriction Enzyme; 5′ cloning site Unknown (unknown if destroyed); 3′ cloning site Unknown (unknown if destroyed)
Terms and licenses: Academic/Nonprofit Terms; Industry Terms: Not Available to Industry
How to cite: pMV-Tc1-5_Xt was a gift from Haoyi Wang (Addgene plasmid # 217060 ; http://n2t.net/addgene:217060 ; RRID:Addgene_217060)
