[The description below was written by a language model from this plasmid's Addgene catalogue record and pLannotate feature annotations shown in this document.]
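Description:
pMV-Tc1-5_Xt is a 4.8 kb transposon donor plasmid built on the pMV backbone and catalogued as a mammalian expression vector. It carries the terminal inverted repeats (TIRs) of Tc1-5_Xt, a Tc1-family DNA transposon, recorded here as a synthetic insert. In bacteria it is maintained at high copy through a ColE1/pUC-type origin and selected with ampicillin via the β-lactamase gene and its own promoter. A short remnant of lacZα is also detected in the backbone.

The annotated cargo is a mammalian selection and reporter cassette. A mouse PGK promoter drives a puromycin N-acetyltransferase coding sequence (annotated as a fragment, probably because it lacks a stop codon), followed shortly by EGFP and a bovine growth hormone polyadenylation signal. The roughly 60 nt gap between the two reading frames would fit a linker or a self-cleaving peptide that joins them into a single transcript, but the feature table does not annotate that element. The TIRs are not called by the automated annotation either. The unannotated stretches on either side of the PGK–bGH cassette are where they would be expected to lie, so that the cassette forms the mobilisable unit, though the record does not give their exact positions.

No transposase is encoded on this plasmid, so it is meant to be paired with a separate source of the Tc1-5_Xt transposase. The transposase would excise the TIR-flanked cassette and integrate it into the host genome, and stable integration can then be scored by puromycin resistance or EGFP fluorescence. The plasmid comes from a survey of the activity of many DNA transposons in human cells, carried out to find new genome engineering tools.
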