Features (pLannotate 1.2.2; 8 found; start..end, strand, type, name):
    118..138     -  CDS            lacZα (fragment): LacZα fragment of β-galactosidase; lacZ fragment
    508..1007    +  promoter       PGK promoter: mouse phosphoglycerate kinase 1 promoter
   1032..1626    +  CDS            PuroR (fragment): puromycin N-acetyltransferase; pac from Streptomyces alboniger; confers resistance to puromycin
   1690..2409    +  CDS            EGFP: the original enhanced GFP (Yang et al., 1996) mammalian codon-optimized
   2437..2661    +  polyA_signal   bGH poly(A) signal: bovine growth hormone polyadenylation signal
   3138..3726    -  rep_origin     ori: high-copy-number ColE1/pMB1/pBR322/pUC origin of replication
   3897..4757    -  CDS            AmpR: β-lactamase; bla; confers resistance to ampicillin, carbenicillin, and related antibiotics
   4758..26      -  promoter       AmpR promoter (across the origin): bla
>Addgene plasmid #217060 | pMV-Tc1-5_Xt | addgene full sequence | sequence record 443292 | Addgene NGS Result
AAAAATAAACAAATAGGGGTTCCGCGCACATTTCCCCGAAAAGTGCCACCTGACGTCTAAGAAACCATTA
TTATCATGACATTAACCTATAAAAATAGGCGTATCACGAGGCCCTTTCGTTGTAAAACGACGGCCAGTCG
AACCACGCAATGCGTCTCGATCCGCAGTGTCTTGCGTCTCTAAGCTTTACAAACCGGATTCCAAAAAAGT
TGGGACACTAAACAAATTGTGAATAAAAACTGAACGCAATGATGTGGAGGTGCCAACTTCTAATATTTTA
TTCAGAATAGAACATAAATCACGGAACAAAAGTTTAAACTGAGAAAATGTACCATTTTAAGGGAAAAATA
TGTTGATTCAGAATTTCATGGTGTCAACAAATCCCAAAAAAGTTGGGACAAGTAGCAATAAGAGGCTGGA
AAAAGTAAATTTGAGCATAACGAAGAGCTGGAAGACCAAATAACACTAATTAGGTCAATTGGCAACACCG
GTGCTAGCAATTCTACCGGGTAGGGGAGGCGCTTTTCCCAAGGCAGTCTGGAGCATGCGCTTTAGCAGCC
CCGCTGGGCACTTGGCGCTACACAAGTGGCCTCTGGCCTCGCACACATTCCACATCCACCGGTAGGCGCC
AACCGGCTCCGTTCTTTGGTGGCCCCTTCGCGCCACCTTCTACTCCTCCCCTAGTCAGGAAGTTCCCCCC
CGCCCCGCAGCTCGCGTCGTGCAGGACGTGACAAATGGAAGTAGCACGTCTCACTAGTCTCGTGCAGATG
GACAGCACCGCTGAGCAATGGAAGCGGGTAGGCCTTTGGGGCAGCGGCCAATAGCAGCTTTGCTCCTTCG
CTTTCTGGGCTCAGAGGCTGGGAAGGGGTGGGTCCGGGGGCGGGCTCAGGGGCGGGCTCAGGGGCGGGGC
GGGCGCCCGAAGGTCCTCCGGAGGCCCGGCATTCTGCACGCTTCAAAAGCGCACGTCTGCCGCGCTGTTC
TCCTCTTCCTCATCTCCGGGCCTTTCGACCTGCAGCCAACGCCACCATGGGGACCGAGTACAAGCCCACG
GTGCGCCTCGCCACCCGCGACGACGTCCCCCGGGCCGTACGCACCCTCGCCGCCGCGTTCGCCGACTACC
CCGCCACGCGCCACACCGTCGACCCGGACCGCCACATCGAGCGGGTCACCGAGCTGCAAGAACTCTTCCT
CACGCGCGTCGGGCTCGACATCGGCAAGGTGTGGGTCGCGGACGACGGCGCCGCGGTGGCGGTCTGGACC
ACGCCGGAGAGCGTCGAAGCGGGGGCGGTGTTCGCCGAGATCGGCCCGCGCATGGCCGAGTTGAGCGGTT
CCCGGCTGGCCGCGCAGCAACAGATGGAAGGCCTCCTGGCGCCGCACCGGCCCAAGGAGCCCGCGTGGTT
CCTGGCCACCGTCGGCGTCTCGCCCGACCACCAGGGCAAGGGTCTGGGCAGCGCCGTCGTGCTCCCCGGA
GTGGAGGCGGCCGAGCGCGCCGGGGTGCCCGCCTTCCTGGAGACCTCCGCGCCCCGCAACCTCCCCTTCT
ACGAGCGGCTCGGCTTCACCGTCACCGCCGACGTCGAGGTGCCCGAAGGACCGCGCACCTGGTGCATGAC
CCGCAAGCCCGGTGCCATCGATGCCACTAACTTCTCCCTGTTGAAACAAGCAGGGGATGTCGAAGAGAAT
CCCGGGCCAATGGTGAGCAAGGGCGAGGAGCTGTTCACCGGGGTGGTGCCCATCCTGGTCGAGCTGGACG
GCGACGTAAACGGCCACAAGTTCAGCGTGTCCGGCGAGGGCGAGGGCGATGCCACCTACGGCAAGCTGAC
CCTGAAGTTCATCTGCACCACCGGCAAGCTGCCCGTGCCCTGGCCCACCCTCGTGACCACCCTGACCTAC
GGCGTGCAGTGCTTCAGCCGCTACCCCGACCACATGAAGCAGCACGACTTCTTCAAGTCCGCCATGCCCG
AAGGCTACGTCCAGGAGCGCACCATCTTCTTCAAGGACGACGGCAACTACAAGACCCGCGCCGAGGTGAA
GTTCGAGGGCGACACCCTGGTGAACCGCATCGAGCTGAAGGGCATCGACTTCAAGGAGGACGGCAACATC
CTGGGGCACAAGCTGGAGTACAACTACAACAGCCACAACGTCTATATCATGGCCGACAAGCAGAAGAACG
GCATCAAGGTGAACTTCAAGATCCGCCACAACATCGAGGACGGCAGCGTGCAGCTCGCCGACCACTACCA
GCAGAACACCCCCATCGGCGACGGCCCCGTGCTGCTGCCCGACAACCACTACCTGAGCACCCAGTCCGCC
CTGAGCAAAGACCCCAACGAGAAGCGCGATCACATGGTCCTGCTGGAGTTCGTGACCGCCGCCGGGATCA
CTCTCGGCATGGACGAGCTGTACAAGTAATTAATTAAGCTCGCTGATCAGCCTCGACTGTGCCTTCTAGT
TGCCAGCCATCTGTTGTTTGCCCCTCCCCCGTGCCTTCCTTGACCCTGGAAGGTGCCACTCCCACTGTCC
TTTCCTAATAAAATGAGGAAATTGCATCGCATTGTCTGAGTAGGTGTCATTCTATTCTGGGGGGTGGGGT
GGGGCAGGACAGCAAGGGGGAGGATTGGGAAGACAATAGCAGGCATGCTGGGGATGCGGTGGGCTCTATG
GCTTCTGAGGCGCGCCCTCGAGAAATGGCCTTGTCCCAACTTTTTTGGGATTTGTTGACACCATGAAATT
CTGAATCAACATATTTTTCCCTTAAAATGGTACATTTTCTCAGTTTAAACTTTTGTTCCGTGATTTATGT
TCTATTCTGAATAAAATATTAGAAGTTGGCACCTCCACATCATTGCGTTCAGTTTTTATTCACAATTTGT
TTAGTGTCCCAACTTTTTTGGAATCCGGGTTGTAGGGCCCAGAGACGGAGTCACTGCCAACCGAGACGGT
CATAGCTGTTTCCTGTGTGCCGCTTCCTCGCTCACTGACTCGCTGCGCTCGGTCGTTCGGCTGCGGCGAG
CGGTATCAGCTCACTCAAAGGCGGTAATACGGTTACCCACAGAATCAGGGGATAACGCAGGAAAGAACAT
GTGAGCAAAAGGCCAGCAAAAGGCCAGGAACCGTAAAAAGGCCGCGTTGCTGGCGTTTTTCCATAGGCTC
CGCCCCCCTGACGAGCATCACAAAAATCGACGCTCAAGTCAGAGGTGGCGAAACCCGACAGGACTATAAA
GATACCAGGCGTTTCCCCCTGGAAGCTCCCTCGTGCGCTCTCCTGTTCCGACCCTGCCGCTTACCGGATA
CCTGTCCGCCTTTCTCCCTTCGGGAAGCGTGGCGCTTTCTCATAGCTCACGCTGTAGGTATCTCAGTTCG
GTGTAGGTCGTTCGCTCCAAGCTGGGCTGTGTGCACGAACCCCCCGTTCAGCCCGACCGCTGCGCCTTAT
CCGGTAACTATCGTCTTGAGTCCAACCCGGTAAGACACGACTTATCGCCACTGGCAGCAGCCACTGGTAA
CAGGATTAGCAGAGCGAGGTATGTAGGCGGTGCTACAGAGTTCTTGAAGTGGTGGCCTAACTACGGCTAC
ACTAGAAGAACAGTATTTGGTATCTGCGCTCTGCTGAAGCCAGTTACCTTCGGAAAAAGAGTTGGTAGCT
CTTGATCCGGCAAACAAACCACCGCTGGTAGCGGTGGTTTTTTTGTTTGCAAGCAGCAGATTACGCGCAG
AAAAAAAGGATCTCAAGAAGATCCTTTGATCTTTTCTACGGGGTCTGACGCTCAGTGGAACGAAAACTCA
CGTTAAGGGATTTTGGTCATGAGATTATCAAAAAGGATCTTCACCTAGATCCTTTTAAATTAAAAATGAA
GTTTTAAATCAATCTAAAGTATATATGAGTAAACTTGGTCTGACAGTTACCAATGCTTAATCAGTGAGGC
ACCTATCTCAGCGATCTGTCTCTTTCGTTCATCCATAGTTGCCTGACTCCCCGTCGTGTAGATAACTACG
ATACGGGAGGGCTTACCATCTGGCCCCAGTGCTGCAATAATACCGCGGGACCCACGCTCACCGGCTCCAG
ATTTATCAGCAATAAACCAGCCAGCCGGAAGGGCCGAGCGCAGAAGTGGTCCTGCAACTTTATCCGCCTC
CATCCAGTCTATTAATTGTTGCCGGGAAGCTAGAGTAAGTAGTTCGCCAGTTAATAGTTTGCGCAACGTT
GTTGCCATCGCTACAGGCATCGTGGTATCACGCTCGTCGTTTGGTATGGCTTCATTCAGCTCCGGTTCCC
AACGATCAAGGCGAGTTACATGATCCCCCATGTTGCGCAAAAAAGCGGTTAGCTCCTTCGGTCCTCCGAT
CGTTGTCAGAAGTAAGTTGGCCGCCGTGTTATCACTCATGGTTATGGCAGCACTACATAATTCTCTTACT
GTCATGCCATCCGTAAGATGCTTTTCTGTGACTGGTGAGTACTCAACCAAGTCATTCTGAGAATAGTGTA
TGCGGCGACCGAGTTGCTCTTGCCCGGCGTCAATACGGGATAATACCGCGCCACATAGCAGAACTTTAAA
AGTGCTCATCATTGGAAAACGTTCTTCGGGGCGAAAACTCTCAAGGATCTTACCGCTGTTGAGATCCAGT
TCGATGTAACCCACTCGTGCACCCAACTGATCTTCAGCATCTTTTACTTTCACCAGCGTTTCTGGGTGAG
CAAAAACAGGAAGGCAAAATGCCGCAAAAAAGGGAATAAGGGCGACACGGAAATGTTGAATACTCATACT
CTTCCTTTTTCAATATTATTGAAGCATTTATCAGGGTTATTGTCTCATGAGCGGATACATATTTGAATGT
ATTTAG
